>Addgene plasmid #55640 | pAAV-Ef1a-dDIO hChR2(H134R)-EYFP | addgene full sequence | sequence record 334105 | Addgene NGS Result
CCTGCAGGCAGCTGCGCGCTCGCTCGCTCACTGAGGCCGCCCGGGCGTCGGGCGACCTTTGGTCGCCCGG
CCTCAGTGAGCGAGCGAGCGCGCAGAGAGGGAGTGGCCAACTCCATCACTAGGGGTTCCTGCGGCCGCAC
GCGTAAGCTTTGCAAAGATGGATAAAGTTTTAAACAGAGAGGAATCTTTGCAGCTAATGGACCTTCTAGG
TCTTGAAAGGAGTGGGAATTGGCTCCGGTGCCCGTCAGTGGGCAGAGCGCACATCGCCCACAGTCCCCGA
GAAGTTGGGGGGAGGGGTCGGCAATTGAACCGGTGCCTAGAGAAGGTGGCGCGGGGTAAACTGGGAAAGT
GATGTCGTGTACTGGCTCCGCCTTTTTCCCGAGGGTGGGGGAGAACCGTATATAAGTGCAGTAGTCGCCG
TGAACGTTCTTTTTCGCAACGGGTTTGCCGCCAGAACACAGGTAAGTGCCGTGTGTGGTTCCCGCGGGCC
TGGCCTCTTTACGGGTTATGGCCCTTGCGTGCCTTGAATTACTTCCACCTGGCTGCAGTACGTGATTCTT
GATCCCGAGCTTCGGGTTGGAAGTGGGTGGGAGAGTTCGAGGCCTTGCGCTTAAGGAGCCCCTTCGCCTC
GTGCTTGAGTTGAGGCCTGGCCTGGGCGCTGGGGCCGCCGCGTGCGAATCTGGTGGCACCTTCGCGCCTG
TCTCGCTGCTTTCGATAAGTCTCTAGCCATTTAAAATTTTTGATGACCTGCTGCGACGCTTTTTTTCTGG
CAAGATAGTCTTGTAAATGCGGGCCAAGATCTGCACACTGGTATTTCGGTTTTTGGGGCCGCGGGCGGCG
ACGGGGCCCGTGCGTCCCAGCGCACATGTTCGGCGAGGCGGGGCCTGCGAGCGCGGCCACCGAGAATCGG
ACGGGGGTAGTCTCAAGCTGGCCGGCCTGCTCTGGTGCCTGGCCTCGCGCCGCCGTGTATCGCCCCGCCC
TGGGCGGCAAGGCTGGCCCGGTCGGCACCAGTTGCGTGAGCGGAAAGATGGCCGCTTCCCGGCCCTGCTG
CAGGGAGCTCAAAATGGAGGACGCGGCGCTCGGGAGAGCGGGCGGGTGAGTCACCCACACAAAGGAAAAG
GGCCTTTCCGTCCTCAGCCGTCGCTTCATGTGACTCCACGGAGTACCGGGCGCCGTCCAGGCACCTCGAT
TAGTTCTCGAGCTTTTGGAGTACGTCGTCTTTAGGTTGGGGGGAGGGGTTTTATGCGATGGAGTTTCCCC
ACACTGAGTGGGTGGAGACTGAAGTTAGGCCAGCTTGGCACTTGATGTAATTCTCCTTGGAATTTGCCCT
TTTTGAGTTTGGATCTTGGTTCATTCTCAAGCCTCAGACAGTGGTTCAAAGTTTTTTTCTTCCATTTCAG
GTGTCGTGAGGTACCGGATCCTCTAGAGTCGACTCCGGATAACTTTAAATAATGCCAATTATTTAAAGTT
AGCAGAATGGTAGCTGGATTGTAGCTGCTATTAGCAATATGAAACCTCTTATAACTTTAAATAATGTCGA
TTATTTAAAGTTAGGCGCGCCCTATTACTTGTACAGCTCGTCCATGCCGAGAGTGATCCCGGCGGCGGTC
ACGAACTCCAGCAGGACCATGTGATCGCGCTTCTCGTTGGGGTCTTTGCTCAGGGCGGACTGGTAGCTCA
GGTAGTGGTTGTCGGGCAGCAGCACGGGGCCGTCGCCGATGGGGGTGTTCTGCTGGTAGTGGTCGGCGAG
CTGCACGCTGCCGTCCTCGATGTTGTGGCGGATCTTGAAGTTCACCTTGATGCCGTTCTTCTGCTTGTCG
GCCATGATATAGACGTTGTGGCTGTTGTAGTTGTACTCCAGCTTGTGCCCCAGGATGTTGCCGTCCTCCT
TGAAGTCGATGCCCTTCAGCTCGATGCGGTTCACCAGGGTGTCGCCCTCGAACTTCACCTCGGCGCGGGT
CTTGTAGTTGCCGTCGTCCTTGAAGAAGATGGTGCGCTCCTGGACGTAGCCTTCGGGCATGGCGGACTTG
AAGAAGTCGTGCTGCTTCATGTGGTCGGGGTAGCGGGCGAAGCACTGCAGGCCGTAGCCGAAGGTGGTCA
CGAGGGTGGGCCAGGGCACGGGCAGCTTGCCGGTGGTGCAGATGAACTTCAGGGTCAGCTTGCCGTAGGT
GGCATCGCCCTCGCCCTCGCCGGACACGCTGAACTTGTGGCCGTTTACGTCGCCGTCCAGCTCGACCAGG
ATGGGCACCACCCCGGTGAACAGCTCCTCGCCCTTGCTCACCATGGTGGCGGCCGCTGGCACGGCTCCGG
CCTCGGCTTCGTCTTCGACGAGAGTCTCGACCTCGATCTCCGTTCCGCCGATGTTCAGTTTGGTGGTTTT
GCGGATATCTCCGTGAATCAATATGTGCTCGTGGATCAGGACGCGCAGGTAGTGTCCCAACAACCCCCAA
CAATTTTTACTCATCAGATCAATAATCGTGTGACCTACGGTGGAGCCATAGACGCTCAGGACGCCAAAAC
CTTCGGGCCCCAAAATGAAGAGAATTGGGAACATACCCCAGCTCACGAAAAACAGCCATGCCATGCCGGT
CACGACCTGGCGGCACCGACCCTTTGGCACAGTATGATAACCCTCGATATATGCTTTGGCGGCGTGAAAA
AATGTGTTCGCGCCATAGCACAATCCAAGACAAAAGAAGATGACTTTAACATAGCCGGTTGCCATGGCGC
TGGTAGCCCCCCACACGATAGTCCCGATGTCTGAGACAAGGAGTCCCATGGTTCTCCTGCTGTAGTCGTT
GCTCAGGCCGGTGAGGTTGCTCAGGCGGATAAGGATGACAGGACAAGTGAGCAGCCACTCTGCATAGCGC
AGCCACTGCACCCGGTGTCCTGTGGCAAGGTAGAGCATAGAGGGATTCTTAAACTCAAAAAAGAACTCGA
GAATCACCTTAACCATTTCAATGGCGCACACATAGATCTCCTCCCAGCCGCATGTAGATTTCCAGGTTTG
GTAGGCATAGAACATCAGCAGCAAAATGCTGAATCCTGCTGCAAGCCACTGCAGGACATTTGACGCGGTC
TGAGCGCCGTTCGTGCCGCGAGATTCAATCCATCCGGCACAGTAACATTGATCCTCAGGGACCAGGACGG
ACCCGTTCACCACCACAGGATTAGTAACGAACAAAAGTTCGCGTCCGACGGCAGACAAAGCGCCGCCATA
GTCCATGGTGGCTAGCTAACTTTAAATAATTGGCATTATTTAAAGTTATTGCCTTAACCCAGAAATTATC
ACTGTTATTCTTTAGAATGGTGCAAAGATAACTTTAAATAATCGACATTATTTAAAGTTAGAATTCGATA
TCAAGCTTATCGATAATCAACCTCTGGATTACAAAATTTGTGAAAGATTGACTGGTATTCTTAACTATGT
TGCTCCTTTTACGCTATGTGGATACGCTGCTTTAATGCCTTTGTATCATGCTATTGCTTCCCGTATGGCT
TTCATTTTCTCCTCCTTGTATAAATCCTGGTTGCTGTCTCTTTATGAGGAGTTGTGGCCCGTTGTCAGGC
AACGTGGCGTGGTGTGCACTGTGTTTGCTGACGCAACCCCCACTGGTTGGGGCATTGCCACCACCTGTCA
GCTCCTTTCCGGGACTTTCGCTTTCCCCCTCCCTATTGCCACGGCGGAACTCATCGCCGCCTGCCTTGCC
CGCTGCTGGACAGGGGCTCGGCTGTTGGGCACTGACAATTCCGTGGTGTTGTCGGGGAAATCATCGTCCT
TTCCTTGGCTGCTCGCCTATGTTGCCACCTGGATTCTGCGCGGGACGTCCTTCTGCTACGTCCCTTCGGC
CCTCAATCCAGCGGACCTTCCTTCCCGCGGCCTGCTGCCGGCTCTGCGGCCTCTTCCGCGTCTTCGCCTT
CGCCCTCAGACGAGTCGGATCTCCCTTTGGGCCGCCTCCCCGCATCGATACCGAGCGCTGCTCGAGAGAT
CTACGGGTGGCATCCCTGTGACCCCTCCCCAGTGCCTCTCCTGGCCCTGGAAGTTGCCACTCCAGTGCCC
ACCAGCCTTGTCCTAATAAAATTAAGTTGCATCATTTTGTCTGACTAGGTGTCCTTCTATAATATTATGG
GGTGGAGGGGGGTGGTATGGAGCAAGGGGCAAGTTGGGAAGACAACCTGTAGGGCCTGCGGGGTCTATTG
GGAACCAAGCTGGAGTGCAGTGGCACAATCTTGGCTCACTGCAATCTCCGCCTCCTGGGTTCAAGCGATT
CTCCTGCCTCAGCCTCCCGAGTTGTTGGGATTCCAGGCATGCATGACCAGGCTCAGCTAATTTTTGTTTT
TTTGGTAGAGACGGGGTTTCACCATATTGGCCAGGCTGGTCTCCAACTCCTAATCTCAGGTGATCTACCC
ACCTTGGCCTCCCAAATTGCTGGGATTACAGGCGTGAACCACTGCTCCCTTCCCTGTCCTTCTGATTTTG
TAGGTAACCACGTGCGGACCGAGCGGCCGCAGGAACCCCTAGTGATGGAGTTGGCCACTCCCTCTCTGCG
CGCTCGCTCGCTCACTGAGGCCGGGCGACCAAAGGTCGCCCGACGCCCGGGCTTTGCCCGGGCGGCCTCA
GTGAGCGAGCGAGCGCGCAGCTGCCTGCAGGGGCGCCTGATGCGGTATTTTCTCCTTACGCATCTGTGCG
GTATTTCACACCGCATA
[95 nt withheld, positions 4708-4802]
T
[46 nt withheld, positions 4804-4849]
C
[141 nt withheld, positions 4851-4991]
CCTTTGACGTTGGAGTCCACGTTCTTTAATAGTGGACTCTTGTTCCAAACTGGAACAACACTCAACTCTA
TCTCGGGCTATTCTTTTGATTTATAAGGGATTTTGCCGATTTCGGTCTATTGGTTAAAAAATGAGCTGAT
TTAACAAAAATTTAACGCGAATTTTAACAAAATATTAACGTTTACAATTTTATGGTGCACTCTCAGTACA
ATCTGCTCTGATGCCGCATAGTTAAGCCAGCCCCGACACCCGCCAACACCCGCTGACGCGCCCTGACGGG
CTTGTCTGCTCCCGGCATCCGCTTACAGACAAGCTGTGACCGTCTCCGGGAGCTGCATGTGTCAGAGGTT
TTCACCGTCATCACCGAAACGCGCGAGACGAAAGGGCCTCGTGATACGCCTATTTTTATAGGTTAATGTC
ATGATAATAATGGTTTCTTAGACGTCAGGTGGCACTTTTCGGGGAAATGTGCGCGGAACCCCTATTTGTT
TATTTTTCTAAATACATTCAAATATGTATCCGCTCATGAGACAATAACCCTGATAAATGCTTCAATAATA
TTGAAAAAGGAAGAGTATGAGTATTCAACATTTCCGTGTCGCCCTTATTCCCTTTTTTGCGGCATTTTGC
CTTCCTGTTTTTGCTCACCCAGAAACGCTGGTGAAAGTAAAAGATGCTGAAGATCAGTTGGGTGCACGAG
TGGGTTACATCGAACTGGATCTCAACAGCGGTAAGATCCTTGAGAGTTTTCGCCCCGAAGAACGTTTTCC
AATGATGAGCACTTTTAAAGTTCTGCTATGTGGCGCGGTATTATCCCGTATTGACGCCGGGCAAGAGCAA
CTCGGTCGCCGCATACACTATTCTCAGAATGACTTGGTTGAGTACTCACCAGTCACAGAAAAGCATCTTA
CGGATGGCATGACAGTAAGAGAATTATGCAGTGCTGCCATAACCATGAGTGATAACACTGCGGCCAACTT
ACTTCTGACAACGATCGGAGGACCGAAGGAGCTAACCGCTTTTTTGCACAACATGGGGGATCATGTAACT
CGCCTTGATCGTTGGGAACCGGAGCTGAATGAAGCCATACCAAACGACGAGCGTGACACCACGATGCCTG
TAGCAATGGCAACAACGTTGCGCAAACTATTAACTGGCGAACTACTTACTCTAGCTTCCCGGCAACAATT
AATAGACTGGATGGAGGCGGATAAAGTTGCAGGACCACTTCTGCGCTCGGCCCTTCCGGCTGGCTGGTTT
ATTGCTGATAAATCTGGAGCCGGTGAGCGTGGGTCTCGCGGTATCATTGCAGCACTGGGGCCAGATGGTA
AGCCCTCCCGTATCGTAGTTATCTACACGACGGGGAGTCAGGCAACTATGGATGAACGAAATAGACAGAT
CGCTGAGATAGGTGCCTCACTGATTAAGCATTGGTAACTGTCAGACCAAGTTTACTCATATATACTTTAG
ATTGATTTAAAACTTCATTTTTAATTTAAAAGGATCTAGGTGAAGATCCTTTTTGATAATCTCATGACCA
AAATCCCTTAACGTGAGTTTTCGTTCCACTGAGCGTCAGACCCCGTAGAAAAGATCAAAGGATCTTCTTG
AGATCCTTTTTTTCTGCGCGTAATCTGCTGCTTGCAAACAAAAAAACCACCGCTACCAGCGGTGGTTTGT
TTGCCGGATCAAGAGCTACCAACTCTTTTTCCGAAGGTAACTGGCTTCAGCAGAGCGCAGATACCAAATA
CTGTTCTTCTAGTGTAGCCGTAGTTAGGCCACCACTTCAAGAACTCTGTAGCACCGCCTACATACCTCGC
TCTGCTAATCCTGTTACCAGTGGCTGCTGCCAGTGGCGATAAGTCGTGTCTTACCGGGTTGGACTCAAGA
CGATAGTTACCGGATAAGGCGCAGCGGTCGGGCTGAACGGGGGGTTCGTGCACACAGCCCAGCTTGGAGC
GAACGACCTACACCGAACTGAGATACCTACAGCGTGAGCTATGAGAAAGCGCCACGCTTCCCGAAGGGAG
AAAGGCGGACAGGTATCCGGTAAGCGGCAGGGTCGGAACAGGAGAGCGCACGAGGGAGCTTCCAGGGGGA
AACGCCTGGTATCTTTATAGTCCTGTCGGGTTTCGCCACCTCTGACTTGAGCGTCGATTTTTGTGATGCT
CGTCAGGGGGGCGGAGCCTATGGAAAAACGCCAGCAACGCGGCCTTTTTACGGTTCCTGGCCTTTTGCTG
GCCTTTTGCTCACATGT
Features (pLannotate 1.2.2; 20 found; start..end, strand, type, name):
     12..39      +  repeat_region  AAV2 ITR (fragment): inverted terminal repeat of adeno-associated virus serotype 2 inverted
     68..95      +  repeat_region  AAV2 ITR (fragment): inverted terminal repeat of adeno-associated virus serotype 2 inverted
    158..224     +  CDS            small t antigen (fragment): SV40 (simian virus 40) small t antigen
    231..1409    +  promoter       EF-1α promoter: strong constitutive promoter for human elongation factor EF-1α
   1416..1433    +  misc_feature   MCS (fragment): pUC18/19 multiple cloning site
   1471..1521    -  intron         β-globin intron (fragment): internally truncated intron from human β-globin
   1565..2284    -  CDS            EYFP: enhanced YFP mammalian codon-optimized
   2300..3226    -  CDS            ChR2(H134R): H134R mutant of an N-terminal fragment of channelrhodopsin-2 from the alga Chlamydomonas reinhardtii (Nagel et al., 2005) blue light-activated cation channel
   3267..3318    -  intron         β-globin intron (fragment): internally truncated intron from human β-globin
   3351..3375    +  misc_feature   MCS (fragment): pBluescript multiple cloning site
   3375..3963    +  misc_feature   WPRE: woodchuck hepatitis virus posttranscriptional regulatory element
   3995..4471    +  polyA_signal   hGH poly(A) signal: human growth hormone polyadenylation signal
   4511..4651    +  repeat_region  AAV2 ITR: inverted terminal repeat of adeno-associated virus serotype 2 inverted
   4656..4707    -  misc_feature   bom (fragment): basis of mobility region from pBR322
   4726..5181    +  rep_origin     f1 ori (sequence partly withheld): f1 bacteriophage origin of replication; arrow indicates direction of (+) strand synthesis
   5182..5231    -  misc_feature   bom (fragment): basis of mobility region from pBR322
   5333..5368    -  CDS            rop (fragment): Rop protein, which maintains plasmids at low copy number; rop
   5463..5567    +  promoter       AmpR promoter: bla
   5568..6428    +  CDS            AmpR: β-lactamase; bla; confers resistance to ampicillin, carbenicillin, and related antibiotics
   6599..7187    +  rep_origin     ori: high-copy-number ColE1/pMB1/pBR322/pUC origin of replication
