[The description below was written by a language model from this plasmid's Addgene catalogue record, the feature table of its GenBank file and pLannotate feature annotations shown in this document.]
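Description:
pAAV-Ef1a-dDIO hChR2(H134R)-EYFP is an AAV transfer plasmid of about 7.25 kb for mammalian expression of a channelrhodopsin-2 reporter fusion that depends on Dre recombinase. It is propagated in bacteria through a high-copy ColE1/pUC-type origin with ampicillin selection (AmpR under its own bla promoter), and it also carries an f1 phage origin. The expression cassette is bracketed by AAV2 inverted terminal repeats, which direct replication and packaging of the intervening DNA into recombinant AAV particles. The annotation detects a full ITR on the 3′ side but only short fragments on the 5′ side.

Between the ITRs, the strong constitutive human EF-1α promoter sits upstream of the payload, followed by a WPRE to enhance transcript stability and expression and a human growth hormone polyadenylation signal. The payload is the H134R mutant of Chlamydomonas channelrhodopsin-2, a blue-light-gated cation channel, fused at its C terminus to EYFP. Both coding sequences are annotated on the minus strand, so they are inverted relative to the promoter and are not productively expressed in the starting configuration. In the "dDIO" design, Dre-mediated recombination flips the cassette into the sense orientation, restricting expression to Dre-positive cells. The recombinase target sites themselves are not annotated. Short sequences flanking the insert were labelled as β-globin intron fragments, and these, like the small t antigen, bom and rop fragments, are probably just partial database matches.

The construct is used for optogenetic activation and fluorescent labelling of genetically defined cell populations, as part of a toolkit for recombinase-based Boolean targeting. The accompanying 400 bp GenBank record covers only a small part of the plasmid. Its mVenus-fragment annotation most likely reflects the inverted EYFP region rather than a separate element.
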