Addgene plasmid #55640: pAAV-Ef1a-dDIO hChR2(H134R)-EYFP
Purpose: Dre-Dependent ChR2-EYFP
Depositing lab: Karl Deisseroth. Depositing organization: Stanford University. Publication: Targeting cells with single vectors using multiple-feature Boolean logic. Fenno LE, Mattis J, Ramakrishnan C, Hyun M, Lee SY, He M, Tucciarone J, Selimbeyoglu A, Berndt A, Grosenick L, Zalocusky KA, Bernstein H, Swanson H, Perry C, Diester I, Boyce FM, Bass CE, Neve R, Huang ZJ, Deisseroth K. Nat Methods. 2014 Jul;11(7):763-72. doi: 10.1038/nmeth.2996. Epub 2014 Jun 8. PubMed 24908100.
Backbone
  Vector backbone: AAV
  Backbone size w/o insert (bp): 5600
  Total vector size (bp): 7253
  Vector type: Mammalian Expression, AAV
Growth in bacteria
  Bacterial resistance: Ampicillin, 100 μg/mL
  Growth temperature: 37°C
  Growth strain: Stbl3
  Copy number: High Copy
Gene/Insert
  Gene/Insert name: hChR2(H134R)-EYFP
  Species: Synthetic
  Insert size (bp): 1662
  Promoter: Ef1a
  Tag / fusion protein: EYFP (C terminal on insert)
  Cloning method: Restriction Enzyme; 5′ cloning site AscI (not destroyed); 3′ cloning site NheI (not destroyed)
  Sequencing primers: 5′ CACCCACACAAAGGAAAAGGGCC; 3′ GCAATAGCATGATACAAAGG
Terms and licenses: Academic/Nonprofit Terms; Industry Terms: Not Available to Industry
How to cite: pAAV-Ef1a-dDIO hChR2(H134R)-EYFP was a gift from Karl Deisseroth (Addgene plasmid # 55640 ; http://n2t.net/addgene:55640 ; RRID:Addgene_55640)
