LOCUS       Exported 400 bp ds-DNA linear SYN 25-MAY-2021
DEFINITION  Dre-Dependent ChR2-EYFP.
ACCESSION   .
VERSION     .
KEYWORDS    pAAV-Ef1a-dDIO hChR2(H134R)-EYFP
SOURCE      synthetic DNA construct
  ORGANISM  synthetic DNA construct
REFERENCE   1 (bases 1 to 400)
  AUTHORS   Fenno LE, Mattis J, Ramakrishnan C, Hyun M, Lee SY, He M, Tucciarone
            J, Selimbeyoglu A, Berndt A, Grosenick L, Zalocusky KA, Bernstein H,
            Swanson H, Perry C, Diester I, Boyce FM, Bass CE, Neve R, Huang ZJ,
            Deisseroth K
  TITLE     Targeting cells with single vectors using multiple-feature Boolean
            logic.
  JOURNAL   Nat Methods. 2014 Jul;11(7):763-72. doi: 10.1038/nmeth.2996. Epub
            2014 Jun 8.
  PUBMED    24908100
REFERENCE   2 (bases 1 to 400)
  AUTHORS   .
  TITLE     Direct Submission
  JOURNAL   Exported May 25, 2021 from SnapGene Server 1.1.58
            http://www.snapgene.com
FEATURES             Location/Qualifiers
     source          1..400
                     /organism="synthetic DNA construct"
                     /mol_type="other DNA"
     CDS             complement(141..392)
                     /codon_start=1
                     /product="C-terminal fragment of mVenus for use in
                     bimolecular fluorescence complementation (BiFC) (Kodama and
                     Hu, 2010)"
                     /label=VC155
                     /translation="DKQKNGIKVNFKIRHNIEDGSVQLADHYQQNTPIGDGPVLLPDNH
                     YLSYQSALSKDPNEKRDHMVLLEFVTAAGITLGMDELYK"
     primer_bind     complement(183..204)
                     /label=EGFP-C
                     /note="EGFP, forward primer"
ORIGIN
        1 gtcgactccg gataacttta aataatgcca attatttaaa gttagcagaa tggtagctgg
       61 attgtagctg ctattagcaa tatgaaacct cttataactt taaataatgt cgattattta
      121 aagttaggcg cgccctatta cttgtacagc tcgtccatgc cgagagtgat cccggcggcg
      181 gtcacgaact ccagcaggac catgtgatcg cgcttctcgt tggggtcttt gctcagggcg
      241 gactggtagc tcaggtagtg gttgtcgggc agcagcacgg ggccgtcgcc gatgggggtg
      301 ttctgctggt agtggtcggc gagctgcacg ctgccgtcct cgatgttgtg gcggatcttg
      361 aagttcacct tgatgccgtt cttctgcttg tcggccatga
//
