>Addgene plasmid #55640 | pAAV-Ef1a-dDIO hChR2(H134R)-EYFP | addgene partial sequence | sequence record 93618 | EGFP-N 5'-CGTCGCCGTCCAGCTCGACCAG-3'
TGGCGGCCGCTGGCACGGCTCCGGCCTCGGCTTCGTCTTCGACGAGAGTCTCGACCTCGATCTCCGTTCC
GCCGATGTTCAGTTTGGTGGTTTTGCGGATATCTCCGTGAATCAATATGTGCTCGTGGATCAGGACGCGC
AGGTAGTGTCCCAACAACCCCCAACAATTTTTACTCATCAGATCAATAATCGTGTGACCTACGGTGGAGC
CATAGACGCTCAGGACGCCAAAACCTTCGGGCCCCAAAATGAAGAGAATTGGGAACATACCCCAGCTCAC
GAAAAACAGCCATGCCATGCCGGTCACGACCTGGCGGCACCGACCCTTTGGCACAGTATGATAACCCTCG
ATATATGCTTTGGCGGCGTGAAAAAATGTGTTCGCGCCATAGCACAATCCAAGACAAAAGAAGATGACTT
TAACATAGCCGGTTGCCATGGCGCTGGTAGCCCCCCACACGATAGTCCCGATGTCTGAGACAAGGAGTCC
CATGGTTCTCCTGCTGTAGTCGTTGCTCAGGCCGGTGAGGTTGCTCAGGCGGATAAGGATGACAGGACAA
GTGAGCAGCCACTCTGCATAGCGCAGCCACTGCACCCGGTGTCCTGTGGCAAGGTAGAGCATAGAGGGAT
TCTTAAACTCAAAAAAGAACTCGAGAATCACCTTAACCATTTCAATGGCGCACACATAGATCTCCTCCCA
G
